>Addgene plasmid #132427 | pSNAP-H3 Zeo | addgene full sequence | sequence record 259980 | Addgene NGS Result
GACGGATCGGGAGATCTCCCGATCCCCTATGGTGCACTCTCAGTACAATCTGCTCTGATGCCGCATAGTT
AAGCCAGTATCTGCTCCCTGCTTGTGTGTTGGAGGTCGCTGAGTAGTGCGCGAGCAAAATTTAAGCTACA
ACAAGGCAAGGCTTGACCGACAATTGCATGAAGAATCTGCTTAGGGTTAGGCGTTTTGCGCTGCTTCGCG
ATGTACGGGCCAGATATACGCGTTGACATTGATTATTGACTAGTTATTAATAGTAATCAATTACGGGGTC
ATTAGTTCATAGCCCATATATGGAGTTCCGCGTTACATAACTTACGGTAAATGGCCCGCCTGGCTGACCG
CCCAACGACCCCCGCCCATTGACGTCAATAATGACGTATGTTCCCATAGTAACGCCAATAGGGACTTTCC
ATTGACGTCAATGGGTGGAGTATTTACGGTAAACTGCCCACTTGGCAGTACATCAAGTGTATCATATGCC
AAGTACGCCCCCTATTGACGTCAATGACGGTAAATGGCCCGCCTGGCATTATGCCCAGTACATGACCTTA
TGGGACTTTCCTACTTGGCAGTACATCTACGTATTAGTCATCGCTATTACCATGGTGATGCGGTTTTGGC
AGTACATCAATGGGCGTGGATAGCGGTTTGACTCACGGGGATTTCCAAGTCTCCACCCCATTGACGTCAA
TGGGAGTTTGTTTTGGCACCAAAATCAACGGGACTTTCCAAAATGTCGTAACAACTCCGCCCCATTGACG
CAAATGGGCGGTAGGCGTGTACGGTGGGAGGTCTATATAAGCAGAGCTCTCTGGCTAACTAGAGAACCCA
CTGCTTACTGGCTTATCGAAATTAATACGACTCACTATAGGGAGACCCAAGCTTGGTACCGAGCTCGGAT
CGTCGCTAGCGATATCGGCGCGCCAGCATTTAAATCTGTACAGACCGGTGAATTCACCATGGACAAAGAC
TGCGAAATGAAGCGCACCACCCTGGATAGCCCTCTGGGCAAGCTGGAACTGTCTGGGTGCGAACAGGGCC
TGCACCGTATCATCTTCCTGGGCAAAGGAACATCTGCCGCCGACGCCGTGGAAGTGCCTGCCCCAGCCGC
CGTGCTGGGCGGACCAGAGCCACTGATGCAGGCCACCGCCTGGCTCAACGCCTACTTTCACCAGCCTGAG
GCCATCGAGGAGTTCCCTGTGCCAGCCCTGCACCACCCAGTGTTCCAGCAGGAGAGCTTTACCCGCCAGG
TGCTGTGGAAACTGCTGAAAGTGGTGAAGTTCGGAGAGGTCATCAGCTACAGCCACCTGGCCGCCCTGGC
CGGCAATCCCGCCGCCACCGCCGCCGTGAAAACCGCCCTGAGCGGAAATCCCGTGCCCATTCTGATCCCC
TGCCACCGGGTGGTGCAGGGCGACCTGGACGTGGGGGGCTACGAGGGCGGGCTCGCCGTGAAAGAGTGGC
TGCTGGCCCACGAGGGCCACAGACTGGGCAAGCCTGGGCTGGGTCCTGCAGGCGGATCCGCGTTTAAACT
CGAG
[405 nt withheld, positions 1545-1949]
TGACTCTCCCCCCCCCCCTTTTCCCTCTCCCCCCCCTAACGTTACTGGCCGAAGCCGCTTGGAATAAGGC
CGGTGTGCGTTTGTCTATATGTTATTTTCCACCATATTGCCGTCTTTTGGCAATGTGAGGGCCCGGAAAC
CTGGCCCTGTCTTCTTGACGAGCATTCCTAGGGGTCTTTCCCCTCTCGCCAAAGGAATGCAAGGTCTGTT
GAATGTCGTGAAGGAAGCAGTTCCTCTGGAAGCTTCTTGAAGACAAACAACGTCTGTAGCGACCCTTTGC
AGGCAGCGGAACCCCCCACCTGGCGACAGGTGCCTCTGCGGCCAAAAGCCACGTGTATAAGATACACCTG
CAAAGGCGGCACAACCCCAGTGCCACGTTGTGAGTTGGATAGTTGTGGAAAGAGTCAAATGGCTCTCCTC
AAGCGTATTCAACAAGGGGCTGAAGGATGCCCAGAAGGTACCCCATTGTATGGGATCTGATCTGGGGCCT
CGGTGCACATGCTTTACATGTGTTTAGTCGAGGTTAAAAAAACGTCTAGGCCCCCCGAACCACGGGGACG
TGGTTTTCCTTTGAAAAACACGATGATAAGCTTGCCACAACCCGGTATAATTCCTGCAGCCAATATGGCC
AAGTTGACCAGTGCCGTTCCGGTGCTCACCGCGCGCGACGTCGCCGGAGCGGTCGAGTTCTGGACCGACC
GGCTCGGGTTCTCCCGGGACTTCGTGGAGGACGACTTCGCCGGTGTGGTCCGGGACGACGTGACCCTGTT
CATCAGCGCGGTCCAGGACCAGATGGTGCCGGACAACACCCTGGCCTGGGTGTGGGTGCGCGGCCTGGAC
GAGCTGTACGCCGAGTGGTCGGAGGTCGTGTCCACGAACTTCCGGGACGCCTCCGGGCCGGCCATGACCG
AGATCGGCGAGCAGCCGTGGGGGCGGGAGTTCGCCCTGCGCGACCCGGCCGGCAACTGCGTGCACTTCGT
GGCCGAGGAGCAGGACTGACACGTGCTCTAGATAACTGATCATAATCAGCCATACCACATTTGTAGAGGT
TTTACTTGCTTTAAAAAACCTCCCACACCTCCCCCTGAACCTGAAACATAAAATGAATGCAATTGTTGTT
GTTAACTTGTTTATTGCAGCTTATAATGGTTACAAATAAAGCAATAGCATCACAAATTTCACAAATAAAG
CATTTTTTTCACTGCATTCTAGTTGTGGTTTGTCCAAACTCATCAATGTATCTTAACGCGTCGAGTGCAT
TCTAGTTGTGGTTTGTCCAAACTCATCAATGTATCTTATCATGTCTGTATACCGTCGACCTCTAGCTAGA
GCTTGGCGTAATCATGGTCATAGCTGTTTCCTGTGTGAAATTGTTATCCGCTCACAATTCCACACAACAT
ACGAGCCGGAAGCATAAAGTGTAAAGCCTGGGGTGCCTAATGAGTGAGCTAACTCACATTAATTGCGTTG
CGCTCACTGCCCGCTTTCCAGTCGGGAAACCTGTCGTGCCAGCTGCATTAATGAATCGGCCAACGCGCGG
GGAGAGGCGGTTTGCGTATTGGGCGCTCTTCCGCTTCCTCGCTCACTGACTCGCTGCGCTCGGTCGTTCG
GCTGCGGCGAGCGGTATCAGCTCACTCAAAGGCGGTAATACGGTTATCCACAGAATCAGGGGATAACGCA
GGAAAGAACATGTGAGCAAAAGGCCAGCAAAAGGCCAGGAACCGTAAAAAGGCCGCGTTGCTGGCGTTTT
TCCATAGGCTCCGCCCCCCTGACGAGCATCACAAAAATCGACGCTCAAGTCAGAGGTGGCGAAACCCGAC
AGGACTATAAAGATACCAGGCGTTTCCCCCTGGAAGCTCCCTCGTGCGCTCTCCTGTTCCGACCCTGCCG
CTTACCGGATACCTGTCCGCCTTTCTCCCTTCGGGAAGCGTGGCGCTTTCTCATAGCTCACGCTGTAGGT
ATCTCAGTTCGGTGTAGGTCGTTCGCTCCAAGCTGGGCTGTGTGCACGAACCCCCCGTTCAGCCCGACCG
CTGCGCCTTATCCGGTAACTATCGTCTTGAGTCCAACCCGGTAAGACACGACTTATCGCCACTGGCAGCA
GCCACTGGTAACAGGATTAGCAGAGCGAGGTATGTAGGCGGTGCTACAGAGTTCTTGAAGTGGTGGCCTA
ACTACGGCTACACTAGAAGAACAGTATTTGGTATCTGCGCTCTGCTGAAGCCAGTTACCTTCGGAAAAAG
AGTTGGTAGCTCTTGATCCGGCAAACAAACCACCGCTGGTAGCGGTGGTTTTTTTGTTTGCAAGCAGCAG
ATTACGCGCAGAAAAAAAGGATCTCAAGAAGATCCTTTGATCTTTTCTACGGGGTCTGACGCTCAGTGGA
ACGAAAACTCACGTTAAGGGATTTTGGTCATGAGATTATCAAAAAGGATCTTCACCTAGATCCTTTTAAA
TTAAAAATGAAGTTTTAAATCAATCTAAAGTATATATGAGTAAACTTGGTCTGACAGTTACCAATGCTTA
ATCAGTGAGGCACCTATCTCAGCGATCTGTCTATTTCGTTCATCCATAGTTGCCTGACTCCCCGTCGTGT
AGATAACTACGATACGGGAGGGCTTACCATCTGGCCCCAGTGCTGCAATGATACCGCGAGACCCACGCTC
ACCGGCTCCAGATTTATCAGCAATAAACCAGCCAGCCGGAAGGGCCGAGCGCAGAAGTGGTCCTGCAACT
TTATCCGCCTCCATCCAGTCTATTAATTGTTGCCGGGAAGCTAGAGTAAGTAGTTCGCCAGTTAATAGTT
TGCGCAACGTTGTTGCCATTGCTACAGGCATCGTGGTGTCACGCTCGTCGTTTGGTATGGCTTCATTCAG
CTCCGGTTCCCAACGATCAAGGCGAGTTACATGATCCCCCATGTTGTGCAAAAAAGCGGTTAGCTCCTTC
GGTCCTCCGATCGTTGTCAGAAGTAAGTTGGCCGCAGTGTTATCACTCATGGTTATGGCAGCACTGCATA
ATTCTCTTACTGTCATGCCATCCGTAAGATGCTTTTCTGTGACTGGTGAGTACTCAACCAAGTCATTCTG
AGAATAGTGTATGCGGCGACCGAGTTGCTCTTGCCCGGCGTCAATACGGGATAATACCGCGCCACATAGC
AGAACTTTAAAAGTGCTCATCATTGGAAAACGTTCTTCGGGGCGAAAACTCTCAAGGATCTTACCGCTGT
TGAGATCCAGTTCGATGTAACCCACTCGTGCACCCAACTGATCTTCAGCATCTTTTACTTTCACCAGCGT
TTCTGGGTGAGCAAAAACAGGAAGGCAAAATGCCGCAAAAAAGGGAATAAGGGCGACACGGAAATGTTGA
ATACTCATACTCTTCCTTTTTCAATATTATTGAAGCATTTATCAGGGTTATTGTCTCATGAGCGGATACA
TATTTGAATGTATTTAGAAAAATAAACAAATAGGGGTTCCGCGCACATTTCCCCGAAAAGTGCCACCTGA
CGTC
Features (pLannotate 1.2.2; 19 found; start..end, strand, type, name):
     28..80      -  misc_feature   bom (fragment): basis of mobility region from pBR322
    235..614     +  enhancer       CMV enhancer: human cytomegalovirus immediate early enhancer
    615..818     +  promoter       CMV promoter: human cytomegalovirus (CMV) immediate early promoter
    814..847     +  LTR            5' LTR (truncated) (fragment): truncated 5' long terminal repeat (LTR) from HIV-1
    863..881     +  promoter       T7 promoter: promoter for bacteriophage T7 RNA polymerase
    969..1514    +  CDS            SNAP-tag®: human O6-alkylguanine-DNA-alkyltransferase variant that forms covalent bonds with benzylguanine derivatives fast-reacting variant, optimized for mammalian expression
   1545..1949    +  CDS            H31_BOVIN (sequence withheld): Experimental evidence at protein level: Swiss-Prot protein existence level 1. Core component of nucleosome. Nucleosomes wrap and compact DNA into chromatin, limiting DNA accessibility to the cellular machineries which require DNA as a template. Histones thereby play a central role in transcription regulation, DNA repair, DNA replication and chromosomal stability. DNA accessibility is regulated via a complex set of post-translational modifications of histones, also called histone code, and nucleosome remodeling. From Bos taurus (Bovine).
   2076..2538    +  misc_feature   IRES: internal ribosome entry site (IRES) of the encephalomyocarditis virus (EMCV)
   2574..2948    +  CDS            BleoR: antibiotic-binding protein; Sh ble from Streptoalloteichus hindustanus; confers resistance to bleomycin, phleomycin, and Zeocin™
   2966..3050    +  CDS            large T antigen (fragment): large T antigen from SV40 (simian virus 40)
   3073..3194    +  polyA_signal   SV40 poly(A) signal: SV40 polyadenylation signal
   3205..3256    +  polyA_signal   SV40 poly(A) signal (fragment): SV40 polyadenylation signal
   3320..3336    -  protein_bind   lac operator: The lac repressor binds to the lac operator to inhibit transcription in E. coli. This inhibition can be relieved by adding lactose or isopropyl-β-D-thiogalactopyranoside (IPTG). lac repressor encoded by lacI
   3344..3374    -  promoter       lac promoter: promoter for the E. coli lac operon
   3389..3410    -  protein_bind   CAP binding site: CAP binding activates transcription in the presence of cAMP. E. coli catabolite activator protein
   3423..3515    -  CDS            lacI (fragment): lac repressor; lacI; The lac repressor binds to the lac operator to inhibit transcription in E. coli. This inhibition can be relieved by adding lactose or isopropyl-β-D-thiogalactopyranoside (IPTG).
   3698..4286    -  rep_origin     ori: high-copy-number ColE1/pMB1/pBR322/pUC origin of replication
   4457..5317    -  CDS            AmpR: β-lactamase; bla; confers resistance to ampicillin, carbenicillin, and related antibiotics
   5318..5422    -  promoter       AmpR promoter: bla
