[The description below was written by a language model from this plasmid's Addgene catalogue record and pLannotate feature annotations shown in this document.]
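Description:
pSNAP-H3 Zeo is a mammalian expression plasmid of about 5.5 kb, built on the pSNAPf backbone, that produces human histone H3.1 fused to the SNAP-tag. In E. coli it is propagated through a high-copy ColE1/pUC-type origin and selected with ampicillin via the β-lactamase gene and its own promoter. Short remnants of lac regulatory elements, a lacI fragment and a pBR322 bom fragment are also annotated, and these appear to be backbone carry-over rather than functional parts of the design.

The expression cassette is driven by the human cytomegalovirus immediate early enhancer and promoter, with a T7 promoter lying just downstream. The first open reading frame is the fast-reacting, mammalian-optimised SNAP-tag, an O6-alkylguanine-DNA-alkyltransferase variant that bonds covalently to benzylguanine derivatives. It is followed closely by the histone H3.1 coding sequence, which places the tag at the histone's N-terminus. The automated annotation matched this sequence to the bovine H3.1 protein entry, while the catalogue lists the insert as human; the match likely reflects the strong conservation of this histone. Downstream, an EMCV IRES allows the same transcript to direct translation of the Sh ble gene, so Zeocin resistance is coupled to expression of the fusion, and SV40 polyadenylation signals terminate the message. Short hits to an HIV-1 LTR and to SV40 large T antigen are fragments only.

The bicistronic layout suits selection of stably expressing mammalian cells with Zeocin. The SNAP-tagged H3.1 can then be labelled with benzylguanine-linked substrates, such as fluorescent dyes, to visualise the histone in chromatin. The associated publication concerns the distribution of histone variants to heterochromatic domains after mitosis.
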