Addgene plasmid #132427: pSNAP-H3 Zeo
Purpose: Expressing SNAP-tagged histone H3.1 in mammalian cells
Depositing lab: John M. Greally. Publication: Retargeting of macroH2A following mitosis to cytogenetic-scale heterochromatic domains. Sato H, Wu B, Delahaye F, Singer RH, Greally JM. J Cell Biol. 2019 Jun 3;218(6):1810-1823. doi: 10.1083/jcb.201811109. Epub 2019 May 20. PubMed 31110057.
Backbone
  Vector backbone: pSNAPf
  Vector type: Mammalian Expression
  Selectable markers: Zeocin
Growth in bacteria
  Bacterial resistance: Ampicillin, 100 μg/mL
  Growth temperature: 37°C
  Growth strain: DH5alpha
  Copy number: Unknown
Gene/Insert
  Gene/Insert name: Histone H3.1
  Species: H. sapiens (human)
Terms and licenses: Academic/Nonprofit Terms; Industry Terms: Not Available to Industry
How to cite: pSNAP-H3 Zeo was a gift from John M. Greally (Addgene plasmid # 132427 ; http://n2t.net/addgene:132427 ; RRID:Addgene_132427)
